>Addgene plasmid #216455 | pPOM030_P4_tSynth27 | addgene full sequence | sequence record 428685 | Addgene NGS Result
AGACGGTCACAGCTTGTCTGTAAGCGGATGCCGGGAGCAGACAAGCCCGTCAGGGCGCGTCAGCGGGTGT
TGGCGGGTGTCGGGGCTGGCTTAACTATGCGGCATCAGAGCAGATTGTACTGAGAGTGCACCATATGCGG
TGTGAAATACCGCACAGATGCGTAAGGAGAAAATACCGCATCAGGCGCCATTCGCCATTCAGGCTGCGCA
ACTGTTGGGAAGGGCGATCGGTGCGGGCCTCTTCGCTATTACGCCAGCTGGCGAAAGGGGGATGTGCTGC
AAGGCGATTAAGTTGGGTAACGCCAGGGTTTTCCCAGTCACGACGTTGTAAAACGACGGCCAGTGAATTG
GAGATCGGTACTTCGCGAATGCGTCGAGATCTAGACATCCGTCTCATCGGTCTCAATCCTAACTCGAGTG
GGTGGTATATATATATATATATATATATATAACTGTCTAGAAATAAAGAGTATCATCTTTCAAAGCTGTG
AGACCTGAGACGCATATGCACATCGGATGCCGGGACCGACGAGTGCAGAGGCGTGCAAGCGAGCTTGGCG
TAATCATGGTCATAGCTGTTTCCTGTGTGAAATTGTTATCCGCTCACAATTCCACACAACATACGAGCCG
GAAGCATAAAGTGTAAAGCCTGGGGTGCCTAATGAGTGAGCTAACTCACATTAATTGCGTTGCGCTCACT
GCCCGCTTTCCAGTCGGGAAACCTGTCGTGCCAGCTGCATTAATGAATCGGCCAACGCGCGGGGAGAGGC
GGTTTGCGTATTGGGCGCTCTTCCGCTTCCTCGCTCACTGACTCGCTGCGCTCGGTCGTTCGGCTGCGGC
GAGCGGTATCAGCTCACTCAAAGGCGGTAATACGGTTATCCACAGAATCAGGGGATAACGCAGGAAAGAA
CATGTGAGCAAAAGGCCAGCAAAAGGCCAGGAACCGTAAAAAGGCCGCGTTGCTGGCGTTTTTCCATAGG
CTCCGCCCCCCTGACGAGCATCACAAAAATCGACGCTCAAGTCAGAGGTGGCGAAACCCGACAGGACTAT
AAAGATACCAGGCGTTTCCCCCTGGAAGCTCCCTCGTGCGCTCTCCTGTTCCGACCCTGCCGCTTACCGG
ATACCTGTCCGCCTTTCTCCCTTCGGGAAGCGTGGCGCTTTCTCATAGCTCACGCTGTAGGTATCTCAGT
TCGGTGTAGGTCGTTCGCTCCAAGCTGGGCTGTGTGCACGAACCCCCCGTTCAGCCCGACCGCTGCGCCT
TATCCGGTAACTATCGTCTTGAGTCCAACCCGGTAAGACACGACTTATCGCCACTGGCAGCAGCCACTGG
TAACAGGATTAGCAGAGCGAGGTATGTAGGCGGTGCTACAGAGTTCTTGAAGTGGTGGCCTAACTACGGC
TACACTAGAAGAACAGTATTTGGTATCTGCGCTCTGCTGAAGCCAGTTACCTTCGGAAAAAGAGTTGGTA
GCTCTTGATCCGGCAAACAAACCACCGCTGGTAGCGGTGGTTTTTTTGTTTGCAAGCAGCAGATTACGCG
CAGAAAAAAAGGATCTCAAGAAGATCCTTTGATCTTTTCTACGGGGTCTGACGCTCAGTGGAACGAAAAC
TCACGTTAAGGGATTTTGGTCATGAGATTATCAAAAAGGATCTTCACCTAGATCCTTTTAAATTAAAAAT
GAAGTTTTAAATCAATCTAAAGTATATATGAGTAAACTTGGTCTGACAGTTACCAATGCTTAATCAGTGA
GGCACCTATCTCAGCGATCTGTCTATTTCGTTCATCCATAGTTGCCTGACTCCCCGTCGTGTAGATAACT
ACGATACGGGAGGGCTTACCATCTGGCCCCAGTGCTGCAATGATACCGCGAGATCCACGCTCACCGGCTC
CAGATTTATCAGCAATAAACCAGCCAGCCGGAAGGGCCGAGCGCAGAAGTGGTCCTGCAACTTTATCCGC
CTCCATCCAGTCTATTAATTGTTGCCGGGAAGCTAGAGTAAGTAGTTCGCCAGTTAATAGTTTGCGCAAC
GTTGTTGCCATTGCTACAGGCATCGTGGTGTCACGCTCGTCGTTTGGTATGGCTTCATTCAGCTCCGGTT
CCCAACGATCAAGGCGAGTTACATGATCCCCCATGTTGTGCAAAAAAGCGGTTAGCTCCTTCGGTCCTCC
GATCGTTGTCAGAAGTAAGTTGGCCGCAGTGTTATCACTCATGGTTATGGCAGCACTGCATAATTCTCTT
ACTGTCATGCCATCCGTAAGATGCTTTTCTGTGACTGGTGAGTACTCAACCAAGTCATTCTGAGAATAGT
GTATGCGGCGACCGAGTTGCTCTTGCCCGGCGTCAATACGGGATAATACCGCGCCACATAGCAGAACTTT
AAAAGTGCTCATCATTGGAAAACGTTCTTCGGGGCGAAAACTCTCAAGGATCTTACCGCTGTTGAGATCC
AGTTCGATGTAACCCACTCGTGCACCCAACTGATCTTCAGCATCTTTTACTTTCACCAGCGTTTCTGGGT
GAGCAAAAACAGGAAGGCAAAATGCCGCAAAAAAGGGAATAAGGGCGACACGGAAATGTTGAATACTCAT
ACTCTTCCTTTTTCAATATTATTGAAGCATTTATCAGGGTTATTGTCTCATGAGCGGATACATATTTGAA
TGTATTTAGAAAAATAAACAAATAGGGGTTCCGCGCACATTTCCCCGAAAAGTGCCACCTGACGTCTAAG
AAACCATTATTATCATGACATTAACCTATAAAAATAGGCGTATCACGAGGCCCTTTCGTC
Features (pLannotate 1.2.2; 9 found; start..end, strand, type, name):
     86..185     +  misc_feature   bom (fragment): basis of mobility region from pBR322
    191..348     -  CDS            lacZα (fragment): LacZα fragment of β-galactosidase; lacZ fragment
    593..609     -  protein_bind   lac operator: The lac repressor binds to the lac operator to inhibit transcription in E. coli. This inhibition can be relieved by adding lactose or isopropyl-β-D-thiogalactopyranoside (IPTG). lac repressor encoded by lacI
    617..647     -  promoter       lac promoter: promoter for the E. coli lac operon
    662..683     -  protein_bind   CAP binding site: CAP binding activates transcription in the presence of cAMP. E. coli catabolite activator protein
    696..788     -  CDS            lacI (fragment): lac repressor; lacI; The lac repressor binds to the lac operator to inhibit transcription in E. coli. This inhibition can be relieved by adding lactose or isopropyl-β-D-thiogalactopyranoside (IPTG).
    971..1559    -  rep_origin     ori: high-copy-number ColE1/pMB1/pBR322/pUC origin of replication
   1730..2590    -  CDS            AmpR: β-lactamase; bla; confers resistance to ampicillin, carbenicillin, and related antibiotics
   2591..2695    -  promoter       AmpR promoter: bla
