[The description below was written by a language model from this plasmid's Addgene catalogue record and pLannotate feature annotations shown in this document.]
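Description:
pPOM030_P4_tSynth27 is a small (about 2.8 kb) part-storage plasmid from the POMBOX fission yeast cloning toolkit, built on the pUC57 backbone. It carries a single modular part, the 79 bp synthetic transcription terminator synth27, formatted as a type 4 part under the YeastToolkit MoClo grammar. In that scheme, type 4 parts sit immediately downstream of a coding sequence, so the terminator can be combined with promoter and gene parts in Golden Gate reactions to build complete transcription units. Consistent with this use, the record notes that BsaI and BsmBI recognition sites were removed from the part, since these type IIS enzymes drive the hierarchical assembly and internal sites would interfere with it.

The plasmid itself is a bacterial propagation vector only. The annotated features are all backbone elements: a high-copy ColE1/pUC origin of replication, the AmpR β-lactamase gene with its own promoter for ampicillin selection in E. coli, a fragment of the pBR322 bom region, and the usual pUC lac region (CAP binding site, lac promoter and operator, and fragments of lacZα and lacI). No yeast origin, yeast selectable marker or integration sequence is annotated. The automated annotation does not pick out the synthetic terminator, which is expected for a short designed sequence; the unannotated gap between the lacZα fragment and the lac operator is a plausible location for it, but the record does not confirm this. The stated purpose is to supply a compact terminator for gene expression constructs in yeasts and fungi, with S. pombe listed as the associated species.
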