Addgene plasmid #216455: pPOM030_P4_tSynth27
Purpose: Synthetic terminator for gene expression in yeasts and fungi. Part type 4 following the YeastToolkit MoClo grammar.
Depositing lab: Tomáš Pluskal. Depositing organization: Institute of Organic Chemistry and Biochemistry, Academy of Sciences of the Czech Republic. Publication: POMBOX: A Fission Yeast Cloning Toolkit for Molecular and Synthetic Biology. Hebra T, Smrckova H, Elkatmis B, Prevorovsky M, Pluskal T. ACS Synth Biol. 2023 Nov 22. doi: 10.1021/acssynbio.3c00529. PubMed 37991801.
Backbone
  Vector backbone: pUC57
  Vector type: Yeast Expression, Synthetic Biology
Growth in bacteria
  Bacterial resistance: Ampicillin, 100 μg/mL
  Growth temperature: 37°C
  Growth strain: DH5alpha
  Copy number: High Copy
Gene/Insert
  Gene/Insert name: Terminator synth27
  Species: S. pombe (fission yeast)
  Insert size (bp): 79
  Mutation: Removal of any BsaI // BsmBI restriction site
  Cloning method: Golden Gate
Terms and licenses: Academic/Nonprofit Terms; Industry Terms: Not Available to Industry
How to cite: pPOM030_P4_tSynth27 was a gift from Tomáš Pluskal (Addgene plasmid # 216455 ; http://n2t.net/addgene:216455 ; RRID:Addgene_216455)
